Addgene plasmid #146399: pAc5.1B-lambdaN-HA-DmGW182_1-592_G
Purpose: Insect Expression of DmGW182_1-592
Depositing lab: Elisa Izaurralde. Depositing organization: Max Planck Institute for Developmental Biology. Publication: GW182 interaction with Argonaute is essential for miRNA-mediated translational repression and mRNA decay. Eulalio A, Huntzinger E, Izaurralde E. Nat Struct Mol Biol. 2008 Apr . 15(4):346-53. 10.1038/nsmb.1405 PubMed 18345015.
Backbone
  Vector backbone: Unknown
  Vector type: Insect Expression
Growth in bacteria
  Bacterial resistance: Ampicillin, 100 μg/mL
  Growth temperature: 37°C
  Growth strain: DH5alpha
  Copy number: Low Copy
Gene/Insert
  Gene/Insert name: DmGW182_1-592
  Species: D. melanogaster (fly)
  Entrez Gene: gw (a.k.a. Dmel_CG31992, CG11484, CG31992, CG9905, Dmel\CG31992, GQ182, GW, GW182, Gw, Gw182, anon-EST:Posey205, dGW182, gw182)
  Cloning method: Unknown
Terms and licenses: Academic/Nonprofit Terms; Industry Terms: Not Available to Industry
Depositor comments: Plasmids from this collection were made available to the research community and donated after the lab closed. Please note that the sequence provided by the depositing laboratory may be theoretical/predicted or based on Sanger sequencing results. There may be discrepancies between sequencing results obtained by Addgene and the depositor sequence. If an Addgene verified sequence is not available, please contact before placing your order to request that our lab fully sequence the plasmid.
How to cite: pAc5.1B-lambdaN-HA-DmGW182_1-592_G was a gift from Elisa Izaurralde (Addgene plasmid # 146399 ; http://n2t.net/addgene:146399 ; RRID:Addgene_146399)
