[The description below was written by a language model from this plasmid's Addgene catalogue record and pLannotate feature annotations shown in this document.]
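Description:
pAc5.1B-lambdaN-HA-DmGW182_1-592_G is a 7,266 nt insect expression plasmid for producing an N-terminal fragment of Drosophila melanogaster GW182 (the gw gene product) in fly cells. The catalogue lists the backbone as unknown, although the name and the annotated parts point to a pAc5.1-type vector. It is propagated in E. coli through a ColE1/pUC-family origin and selected with ampicillin via the bla gene and its own promoter. The catalogue describes it as low copy, even though the origin is annotated as a high-copy type. Short remnants of a tetracycline resistance gene and of SV40 large T antigen are also detected; these are partial fragments and would not be expected to be functional.

Expression is driven by the constitutive Drosophila actin 5C promoter. Downstream lies a short fragment of the bacteriophage lambda N protein, followed by an HA epitope (annotated as a partial match to a 3xHA tag, about the length of a single HA copy), then the GW182 coding segment, which the name gives as residues 1–592. A vector-derived V5 tag sequence follows the insert, but the record does not show whether it is in frame with the insert or preceded by a stop codon. An SV40 polyadenylation signal lies downstream, annotated on the opposite strand.

The lambda N peptide binds boxB RNA hairpins, so fusions of this kind are generally used to tether a protein artificially to a boxB-containing reporter mRNA, with the HA tag allowing detection or immunoprecipitation. The associated study addresses the GW182–Argonaute interaction in miRNA-mediated translational repression and mRNA decay, which fits use of this fragment for mapping GW182 domain function in Drosophila cultured cells. The record itself states the purpose only as insect expression.
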