Features (pLannotate 1.2.2; 11 found; start..end, strand, type, name):
     56..2568    +  promoter       Ac5 promoter: Drosophila melanogaster actin 5C promoter
   2588..2653    +  CDS            N (fragment): REGN_LAMBD - Experimental evidence at protein level: Swiss-Prot protein existence level 1. Plays a role as a transcriptional antitermination factor that allows the virus to initiate its lytic phase. Activates expression of the delayed viral early genes by modifying host RNA polymerase (RNAP) into a form that is resistant to termination signals. This antitermination function requires the host NusA protein which serves to stabilize the interaction between antitermination protein N and host RNA polymerase. From Escherichia phage lambda (Bacteriophage lambda).
   2678..2704    +  CDS            3xHA (fragment): three tandem HA epitope tags
   2750..4525    +  CDS            gw (fragment): GAWKY_DROME - Also known as GW182 From Drosophila melanogaster (Fruit fly).
   4551..4592    +  CDS            V5 tag: epitope tag from simian virus 5
   4692..4826    -  polyA_signal   SV40 poly(A) signal: SV40 polyadenylation signal
   4849..4933    -  CDS            large T antigen (fragment): large T antigen from SV40 (simian virus 40)
   4934..5404    +  CDS            TcR (fragment): tetracycline efflux protein; tet; confers resistance to tetracycline
   5448..6036    -  rep_origin     ori: high-copy-number ColE1/pMB1/pBR322/pUC origin of replication
   6207..7067    -  CDS            AmpR: β-lactamase; bla; confers resistance to ampicillin, carbenicillin, and related antibiotics
   7068..7172    -  promoter       AmpR promoter: bla
>Addgene plasmid #146399 | pAc5.1B-lambdaN-HA-DmGW182_1-592_G | depositor full sequence | sequence record 288844 | Full Sequence
CTTCAAGGAATTAATTCTATATTCTAAAAACACAAATGATACTTCTAAAAAAAATCATGAATGGCATCAA
CTCTGAATCAAATCTTTGCAGATGCACCTACTTCTCATTTCCACTGTCACATCATTTTTCCAGATCTCGC
TGCCTGTTATGTGGCCCACAAACCAAGACACGTTTTATGGCCATTAAAGCTGGCTGATCGTCGCCAAACA
CCAAATACATATCAATATGTACATTCGAGAAAGAAGCGATCAAAGAAGCGTCTTCGGGCGAGTAGGAGAA
TGCGGAGGAGAAGGAGAACGAGCTGATCTAGTATCTCTCCACAATCCAATGCCAACTGACCAACTGGCCA
TATTCGGAGCAATTTGAAGCCAATTTCCATCGCCTGGCGATCGCTCCATTCTTGGCTATATGTTTTTCAC
CGTTCCCGGGGCCATTTTCAAAGACTCGTCGGTAAGATAAGATTGTGTCACTCGCTGTCTCTCTTCATTT
GTCGAAGAATGCTGAGGAATTTCGCGATGACGTCGGCGAGTATTTTGAAGAATGAGAATAATTTGTATTT
ATACGAAAATCAGTTAGTGGAATTTTCTACAAAAACATGTTATCTATAGATAATTTTGTTGCAAAATATG
TTGACTATGACAAAGATTGTATGTATATACCTTTAATGTATTCTCATTTTCTTATGTATTTATAATGGCA
ATGATGATACTGATGATATTTTAAGATGATGCCAGACCACAGGCTGATTTCTGCGTCTTTTGCCGAACGC
AGTGCATGTGCGGTTGTTGTTTTTTGGAATAGTTTCAATTTTCGGACTGTCCGCTTTGATTTCAGTTTCT
TGGCTTATTCAAAAAGCAAAGTAAAGCCAAAAAAGCGAGATGGCAATACCAAATGCGGCAAAACGGTAGT
GGAAGGAAAGGGGTGCGGGGCAGCGGAAGGAAGGGTGGGGCGGGGCGTGGCGGGGTCTGTGGCTGGGCGC
GACGTCACCGACGTTGGAGCCACTCCTTTGACCATGTGTGCGTGTGTGTATTATTCGTGTCTCGCCACTC
GCCGGTTGTTTTTTTCTTTTTATCTCGCTCTCTCTAGCGCCATCTCGTACGCATGCTCAACGCACCGCAT
GTTGCCGTGTCCTTTATGCGTCATTTTGGCTCGAAATAGGCAATTATTTAAACAAAGATTAGTCAACGAA
AACGCTAAAATAAATAAGTCTACAATATGGTTACTTATTGCCATGTGTGTGCAGCCAACGATAGCAACAA
AAGCAACAACACAGTGGCTTTCCCTCTTTCACTTTTTGTTTGCAAGCGCGTGCGAGCAAGACGGCACGAC
CGGCAAACGCAATTACGCTGACAAAGAGCAGACGAAGTTTTGGCCGAAAAACATCAAGGCGCCTGATACG
AATGCATTTGCAATAACAATTGCGATATTTAATATTGTTTATGAAGCTGTTTGACTTCAAAACACACAAA
AAAAAAAATAAAACAAATTATTTGAAAGAGAATTAGGAATCGGACAGCTTATCGTTACGGGCTAACAGCA
CACCGAGACGAAATAGCTTACCTGACGTCACAGCCTCTGGAAGAACTGCCGCCAAGCAGAGAGAGAGAGA
AAAAGAGGGAGAGCAGCTTAGACCGCATGTGCTTGTGTGTGAGGCGTCTCTCTCTTCGTCTCCTGTTTGC
GCAAACGCATAGACTGCACTGAGAAAATCGATTACCTATTTTTTATGAATGAATATTTGCACTATTACTA
TTCAAAACTATTAAGATAGCAATCACATTCAATAGCCAAATACTATACCACCTGAGCGATGCAACGAAAT
GATCAATTTGAGCAAAAATGCTGCATATTTAGGACGGCATCATTATAGAAATGCTTCTTGCTGTGTACTT
TTCTCTCGTCTGGCAGCTGTTTCGCCGTTATTGTTAAAACCGGCTTAAGTTAGGTGTGTTTTCTACGACT
AGTGATGCCCCTACTAGAAGATGTGTGTTGCACAAATGTCCCTGAATAACCAATTTGAAGTGCAGATAGC
AGTAAACGTAAGCTAATATGAATATTATTTAACTGTAATGTTTTAATATCGCTGGACATTACTAATAAAC
CCACTATAAACACATGTACATATGTATGTTTTGGCATACAATGAGTAGTTGGGGAAAAAATGTGTAAAAG
CACCGTGACCATCACAGCATAAAGATAACCAGCTGAAGTATCGAATATGAGTAACCCCCAAATTGAATCA
CATGCCGCAACTGATAGGACCCATGGAAGTACACTCTTCATGGCGATATACAAGACACACACAAGCACGA
ACACCCAGTTGCGGAGGAAATTCTCCGTAAATGAAAACCCAATCGGCGAACAATTCATACCCATATATGG
TAAAAGTTTTGAACGCGACTTGAGAGCGGAGAGCATTGCGGCTGATAAGGTTTTAGCGCTAAGCGGGCTT
TATAAAACGGGCTGCGGGACCAGTTTTCATATCACTACCGTTTGAGTTCTTGTGCTGTGTGGATACTCCT
CCCGACACAAAGCCGCTCCATCAGCCAGCAGTCGTCTAATCCAGAGACCCCGGATCGGGGTACCAACATG
GACGCACAAACACGACGACGTGAGCGTCGCGCTGAGAAACAAGCTCAATGGAAAGCTGCAAACGGTGGAT
CTCCTCCACATATGGCTTACCCATACGATGTTCCAGATTACGCTCCTCCAAGCTTGAATTCTGCAGATAT
CCAGCACAGTGGCGGCCGCATGCGTGAAGCCCTTTTTTCCCAAGATGGCTGGGGCTGTCAGCATGTTAAC
CAGGATACTAATTGGGAAGTTCCCAGTTCGCCAGAACCAGCCAATAAGGATGCACCCGGTCCACCAATGT
GGAAGCCAAGCATTAACAATGGTACTGATCTTTGGGAGTCCAATTTGAGAAACGGAGGTCAGCCGGCCGC
ACAGCAAGTTCCAAAGCCGTCGTGGGGTCATACACCATCCTCTAACTTAGGTGGAACATGGGGTGAGGAC
GACGATGGCGCCGATAGTAGTAGTGTGTGGACTGGAGGAGCTGTTAGCAACGCGGGATCCGGAGCTGCAG
TGGGAGTAAACCAAGCCGGAGTTAATGTCGGTCCAGGCGGTGTTGTTTCGTCTGGCGGACCTCAGTGGGG
ACAAGGTGTCGTTGGCGTCGGACTTGGATCAACTGGAGGTAACGGGTCAAGCAATATAACTGGATCGTCT
GGAGTCGCAACAGGTAGTAGCGGAAACTCCAGCAACGCTGGTAACGGTTGGGGAGACCCTCGTGAAATAC
GCCCTTTGGGAGTTGGTGGCTCCATGGATATTCGAAATGTTGAACATCGCGGCGGTAACGGTTCTGGAGC
AACTTCGAGCGATCCACGAGACATTCGCATGATCGATCCGCGTGACCCTATTCGAGGAGATCCCCGTGGA
ATATCTGGTCGTCTTAATGGGACCTCTGAAATGTGGGGTCATCATCCACAAATGTCCCATAACCAGTTGC
AAGGTATCAACAAAATGGTTGGTCAAAGTGTAGCAACTGCCAGCACCAGTGTCGGAACATCTGGCTCGGG
CATCGGTCCTGGAGGTCCCGGTCCTAGTACAGTATCAGGCAATATCCCAACACAGTGGGGGCCTGCTCAA
CCGGTAAGCGTTGGTGTAAGTGGTCCCAAAGACATGTCAAAACAGATAAGTGGATGGGAGGAACCATCAC
CACCGCCTCAGCGTCGCAGTATTCCTAACTACGATGATGGTACATCGTTGTGGGGTCAGCAAACTCGTGT
TCCCGCTGCAAGCGGTCACTGGAAAGACATGACTGATTCGATAGGTCGTAGTAGTCATCTCATGCGTGGC
CAAAGCCAAACGGGAGGTATAGGAATAGCCGGCGTTGGAAATAGCAATGTTCCAGTGGGAGCCAATCCAA
GTAATCCTATAAGCAGTGTAGTTGGACCTCAAGCCCGGATTCCATCTGTGGGCGGCGTACAACACAAACC
AGACGGCGGCGCTATGTGGGTGCATTCCGGCAATGTAGGTGGCAGAAATAATGTTGCTGCTGTTACTACT
TGGGGAGATGACACTCATAGCGTTAATGTCGGCGCTCCCAGCAGTGGCAGTGTATCCAGCAACAATTGGG
TTGATGACAAGTCCAACTCAACCTTGGCACAAAACTCTTGGAGCGACCCGGCCCCTGTTGGAGTTAGTTG
GGGCAATAAGCAAAGCAAACCGCCAAGCAATAGTGCTTCATCAGGTTGGAGCACTGCTGCGGGCGTGGTG
GATGGGGTTGATCTAGGATCTGAGTGGAACACGCACGGGGGGATTATTGGAAAATCTCAGCAACAACAAA
AACTAGCGGGACTTAACGTGGGAATGGTGAACGTAATTAACGCGGAGATCATTAAGCAAAGCAAGCAATA
CAGGATCCTTGTCGAGAACGGCTTTAAAAAGGAAGATGTAGAGCGGGCATTAGTGATTGCTAATATGAAC
ATCGAAGAGGCAGCCGATATGCTCCGTGCCAACTCATCCCTATCATGATCTAGAGGGCCCGCGGTTCGAA
GGTAAGCCTATCCCTAACCCTCTCCTCGGTCTCGATTCTACGCGTACCGGTCATCATCACCATCACCATT
GAGTTTAAACCCGCTGATCAGCCTCGACTGTGCCTTCTAAGGCCTGAGCTCGCTGATCAGCCTCGATCGA
GGATCCAGACATGATAAGATACATTGATGAGTTTGGACAAACCACAACTAGAATGCAGTGAAAAAAATGC
TTTATTTGTGAAATTTGTGATGCTATTGCTTTATTTGTAACCATTATAAGCTGCAATAAACAAGTTAACA
ACAACAATTGCATTCATTTTATGTTTCAGGTTCAGGGGGAGGTGTGGGAGGTTTTTTAAAGCAAGTAAAA
CCTCTACAAATGTGGTATGGCTGATTATGATCAGTCGACCGATGCCCTTGAGAGCCTTCAACCCAGTCAG
CTCCTTCCGGTGGGCGCGGGGCATGACTATCGTCGCCGCACTTATGACTGTCTTCTTTATCATGCAACTC
GTAGGACAGGTGCCGGCAGCGCTCTGGGTCATTTTCGGCGAGGACCGCTTTCGCTGGAGCGCGACGATGA
TCGGCCTGTCGCTTGCGGTATTCGGAATCTTGCACGCCCTCGCTCAAGCCTTCGTCACTGGTCCCGCCAC
CAAACGTTTCGGCGAGAAGCAGGCCATTATCGCCGGCATGGCGGCCGACGCGCTGGGCTACGTCTTGCTG
GCGTTCGCGACGCGAGGCTGGATGGCCTTCCCCATTATGATTCTTCTCGCTTCCGGCGGCATCGGGATGC
CCGCGTTGCAGGCCATGCTGTCCAGGCAGGTAGATGACGACCATCAGGGACAGCTTCAAGGATCGCTCGC
GGCTCTTACCAGCCAGCAAAAGGCCAGGAACCGTAAAAAGGCCGCGTTGCTGGCGTTTTTCCATAGGCTC
CGCCCCCCTGACGAGCATCACAAAAATCGACGCTCAAGTCAGAGGTGGCGAAACCCGACAGGACTATAAA
GATACCAGGCGTTTCCCCCTGGAAGCTCCCTCGTGCGCTCTCCTGTTCCGACCCTGCCGCTTACCGGATA
CCTGTCCGCCTTTCTCCCTTCGGGAAGCGTGGCGCTTTCTCAATGCTCACGCTGTAGGTATCTCAGTTCG
GTGTAGGTCGTTCGCTCCAAGCTGGGCTGTGTGCACGAACCCCCCGTTCAGCCCGACCGCTGCGCCTTAT
CCGGTAACTATCGTCTTGAGTCCAACCCGGTAAGACACGACTTATCGCCACTGGCAGCAGCCACTGGTAA
CAGGATTAGCAGAGCGAGGTATGTAGGCGGTGCTACAGAGTTCTTGAAGTGGTGGCCTAACTACGGCTAC
ACTAGAAGGACAGTATTTGGTATCTGCGCTCTGCTGAAGCCAGTTACCTTCGGAAAAAGAGTTGGTAGCT
CTTGATCCGGCAAACAAACCACCGCTGGTAGCGGTGGTTTTTTTGTTTGCAAGCAGCAGATTACGCGCAG
AAAAAAAGGATCTCAAGAAGATCCTTTGATCTTTTCTACGGGGTCTGACGCTCAGTGGAACGAAAACTCA
CGTTAAGGGATTTTGGTCATGAGATTATCAAAAAGGATCTTCACCTAGATCCTTTTAAATTAAAAATGAA
GTTTTAAATCAATCTAAAGTATATATGAGTAAACTTGGTCTGACAGTTACCAATGCTTAATCAGTGAGGC
ACCTATCTCAGCGATCTGTCTATTTCGTTCATCCATAGTTGCCTGACTCCCCGTCGTGTAGATAACTACG
ATACGGGAGGGCTTACCATCTGGCCCCAGTGCTGCAATGATACCGCGAGACCCACGCTCACCGGCTCCAG
ATTTATCAGCAATAAACCAGCCAGCCGGAAGGGCCGAGCGCAGAAGTGGTCCTGCAACTTTATCCGCCTC
CATCCAGTCTATTAATTGTTGCCGGGAAGCTAGAGTAAGTAGTTCGCCAGTTAATAGTTTGCGCAACGTT
GTTGCCATTGCTGCAGGCATCGTGGTGTCACGCTCGTCGTTTGGTATGGCTTCATTCAGCTCCGGTTCCC
AACGATCAAGGCGAGTTACATGATCCCCCATGTTGTGCAAAAAAGCGGTTAGCTCCTTCGGTCCTCCGAT
CGTTGTCAGAAGTAAGTTGGCCGCAGTGTTATCACTCATGGTTATGGCAGCACTGCATAATTCTCTTACT
GTCATGCCATCCGTAAGATGCTTTTCTGTGACTGGTGAGTACTCAACCAAGTCATTCTGAGAATAGTGTA
TGCGGCGACCGAGTTGCTCTTGCCCGGCGTCAACACGGGATAATACCGCGCCACATAGCAGAACTTTAAA
AGTGCTCATCATTGGAAAACGTTCTTCGGGGCGAAAACTCTCAAGGATCTTACCGCTGTTGAGATCCAGT
TCGATGTAACCCACTCGTGCACCCAACTGATCTTCAGCATCTTTTACTTTCACCAGCGTTTCTGGGTGAG
CAAAAACAGGAAGGCAAAATGCCGCAAAAAAGGGAATAAGGGCGACACGGAAATGTTGAATACTCATACT
CTTCCTTTTTCAATATTATTGAAGCATTTATCAGGGTTATTGTCTCATGAGCGGATACATATTTGAATGT
ATTTAGAAAAATAAACAAATAGGGGTTCCGCGCACATTTCCCCGAAAAGTGCCACCTGACGTCTAAGAAA
CCATTATTATCATGACATTAACCTATAAAAATAGGCGTATCACGAGGCCCTTTCGT
